Addgene plasmid #131002: pAAV-Ef1a-DIO mScarlet
Purpose: Double floxed mScarlet under the control of Ef1a promoter
Depositing lab: Karl Deisseroth. Depositing organization: Stanford University. Publication: Cortical layer-specific critical dynamics triggering perception. Marshel JH, Kim YS, Machado TA, Quirin S, Benson B, Kadmon J, Raja C, Chibukhchyan A, Ramakrishnan C, Inoue M, Shane JC, McKnight DJ, Yoshizawa S, Kato HE, Ganguli S, Deisseroth K. Science. 2019 Aug 9;365(6453). pii: science.aaw5202. doi: 10.1126/science.aaw5202. Epub 2019 Jul 18. PubMed 31320556.
Backbone
  Vector backbone: pAAV-MCS
  Backbone manufacturer: Stratagene
  Vector type: AAV
Growth in bacteria
  Bacterial resistance: Ampicillin, 100 μg/mL
  Growth temperature: 37°C
  Growth strain: NEB Stable
  Copy number: High Copy
Gene/Insert
  Gene/Insert name: mScarlet
  Species: Synthetic
  Promoter: Ef1a
  Cloning method: Restriction Enzyme; 5′ cloning site AscI (not destroyed); 3′ cloning site NheI (not destroyed)
  Sequencing primers: 5′ GTTAGGCCAGCTTGGCACTTG; 3′ GAATACCAGTCAATCTTTCAC
Terms and licenses: Academic/Nonprofit Terms; Industry Terms: Not Available to Industry
How to cite: pAAV-Ef1a-DIO mScarlet was a gift from Karl Deisseroth (Addgene plasmid # 131002 ; http://n2t.net/addgene:131002 ; RRID:Addgene_131002) For viral preps, please replace (Addgene plasmid # 131002) in the above sentence with: (Addgene viral prep # 131002-AAV1) or (Addgene viral prep # 131002-AAV5)
