[The description below was written by a language model from this plasmid's Addgene catalogue record and pLannotate feature annotations shown in this document.]
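Description:
pAAV-Ef1a-DIO mScarlet is an adeno-associated virus transfer plasmid built on the Stratagene pAAV-MCS backbone and designed for Cre-dependent expression of the red fluorescent protein mScarlet in mammalian cells. It is propagated in bacteria as a high-copy plasmid through a ColE1/pUC-type origin with ampicillin selection (AmpR under its own promoter), and it also carries an f1 phage origin. The expression cassette is flanked by AAV2 inverted terminal repeats, which direct replication and packaging of the intervening DNA into AAV particles. The automated annotation finds a complete ITR on the 3′ side but only short fragments on the 5′ side. The 6,266 nt annotated sequence also contains several very short hits (SV40 small t antigen, β-globin intron, bom, rop), which are most likely spacer or backbone remnants rather than functional parts.

The payload is a double-floxed inverted open reading frame (DIO) arrangement. The human EF-1α promoter is followed by a lox2272 and a loxP site in the forward orientation, then the synthetic mScarlet coding sequence on the reverse strand, then a second lox2272 and loxP pair in the opposite orientation. Without Cre, mScarlet lies antisense to the promoter and is not expressed. Cre first inverts the cassette through one pair of compatible sites, then excises one site of the other pair, locking the gene in the sense orientation. A WPRE downstream enhances transcript expression, and the human growth hormone polyadenylation signal terminates the transcript. mScarlet sits between retained AscI and NheI sites.

The construct serves to label genetically defined, Cre-expressing cell populations with red fluorescence, typically after viral delivery. The record notes that AAV1 and AAV5 viral preparations exist.
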