Features (pLannotate 1.2.2; 22 found; start..end, strand, type, name):
     12..39      +  repeat_region  AAV2 ITR (fragment): inverted terminal repeat of adeno-associated virus serotype 2 inverted
     68..95      +  repeat_region  AAV2 ITR (fragment): inverted terminal repeat of adeno-associated virus serotype 2 inverted
    158..224     +  CDS            small t antigen (fragment): SV40 (simian virus 40) small t antigen
    231..1409    +  promoter       EF-1α promoter: strong constitutive promoter for human elongation factor EF-1α
   1416..1449    +  protein_bind   lox2272: Cre-mediated recombination occurs in the 8-bp core sequence (GGATACTT). lox2272 sites are compatible with each other, but incompatible with loxP or loxN sites (Lee and Saito, 1988). Cre recombinase
   1450..1499    -  intron         β-globin intron (fragment): internally truncated intron from human β-globin
   1500..1533    +  protein_bind   loxP: Cre-mediated recombination occurs in the 8-bp core sequence (GCATACAT). Cre recombinase
   1545..2240    -  CDS            mScarlet: mScarlet is a basic (constitutively fluorescent) red fluorescent protein published in 2016, derived from synthetic construct. It has moderate acid sensitivity.
   2251..2284    -  protein_bind   lox2272: Cre-mediated recombination occurs in the 8-bp core sequence (GGATACTT). lox2272 sites are compatible with each other, but incompatible with loxP or loxN sites (Lee and Saito, 1988). Cre recombinase
   2285..2334    -  intron         β-globin intron (fragment): internally truncated intron from human β-globin
   2335..2368    -  protein_bind   loxP: Cre-mediated recombination occurs in the 8-bp core sequence (GCATACAT). Cre recombinase
   2369..2393    +  misc_feature   MCS (fragment): pBluescript multiple cloning site
   2393..2981    +  misc_feature   WPRE: woodchuck hepatitis virus posttranscriptional regulatory element
   3013..3489    +  polyA_signal   hGH poly(A) signal: human growth hormone polyadenylation signal
   3529..3669    +  repeat_region  AAV2 ITR: inverted terminal repeat of adeno-associated virus serotype 2 inverted
   3674..3725    -  misc_feature   bom (fragment): basis of mobility region from pBR322
   3744..4199    +  rep_origin     f1 ori (sequence partly withheld): f1 bacteriophage origin of replication; arrow indicates direction of (+) strand synthesis
   4200..4249    -  misc_feature   bom (fragment): basis of mobility region from pBR322
   4351..4386    -  CDS            rop (fragment): Rop protein, which maintains plasmids at low copy number; rop
   4481..4585    +  promoter       AmpR promoter: bla
   4586..5446    +  CDS            AmpR: β-lactamase; bla; confers resistance to ampicillin, carbenicillin, and related antibiotics
   5617..6205    +  rep_origin     ori: high-copy-number ColE1/pMB1/pBR322/pUC origin of replication
>Addgene plasmid #131002 | pAAV-Ef1a-DIO mScarlet | addgene full sequence | sequence record 261604 | Addgene NGS Result
CCTGCAGGCAGCTGCGCGCTCGCTCGCTCACTGAGGCCGCCCGGGCGTCGGGCGACCTTTGGTCGCCCGG
CCTCAGTGAGCGAGCGAGCGCGCAGAGAGGGAGTGGCCAACTCCATCACTAGGGGTTCCTGCGGCCGCAC
GCGTAAGCTTTGCAAAGATGGATAAAGTTTTAAACAGAGAGGAATCTTTGCAGCTAATGGACCTTCTAGG
TCTTGAAAGGAGTGGGAATTGGCTCCGGTGCCCGTCAGTGGGCAGAGCGCACATCGCCCACAGTCCCCGA
GAAGTTGGGGGGAGGGGTCGGCAATTGAACCGGTGCCTAGAGAAGGTGGCGCGGGGTAAACTGGGAAAGT
GATGTCGTGTACTGGCTCCGCCTTTTTCCCGAGGGTGGGGGAGAACCGTATATAAGTGCAGTAGTCGCCG
TGAACGTTCTTTTTCGCAACGGGTTTGCCGCCAGAACACAGGTAAGTGCCGTGTGTGGTTCCCGCGGGCC
TGGCCTCTTTACGGGTTATGGCCCTTGCGTGCCTTGAATTACTTCCACCTGGCTGCAGTACGTGATTCTT
GATCCCGAGCTTCGGGTTGGAAGTGGGTGGGAGAGTTCGAGGCCTTGCGCTTAAGGAGCCCCTTCGCCTC
GTGCTTGAGTTGAGGCCTGGCCTGGGCGCTGGGGCCGCCGCGTGCGAATCTGGTGGCACCTTCGCGCCTG
TCTCGCTGCTTTCGATAAGTCTCTAGCCATTTAAAATTTTTGATGACCTGCTGCGACGCTTTTTTTCTGG
CAAGATAGTCTTGTAAATGCGGGCCAAGATCTGCACACTGGTATTTCGGTTTTTGGGGCCGCGGGCGGCG
ACGGGGCCCGTGCGTCCCAGCGCACATGTTCGGCGAGGCGGGGCCTGCGAGCGCGGCCACCGAGAATCGG
ACGGGGGTAGTCTCAAGCTGGCCGGCCTGCTCTGGTGCCTGGCCTCGCGCCGCCGTGTATCGCCCCGCCC
TGGGCGGCAAGGCTGGCCCGGTCGGCACCAGTTGCGTGAGCGGAAAGATGGCCGCTTCCCGGCCCTGCTG
CAGGGAGCTCAAAATGGAGGACGCGGCGCTCGGGAGAGCGGGCGGGTGAGTCACCCACACAAAGGAAAAG
GGCCTTTCCGTCCTCAGCCGTCGCTTCATGTGACTCCACGGAGTACCGGGCGCCGTCCAGGCACCTCGAT
TAGTTCTCGAGCTTTTGGAGTACGTCGTCTTTAGGTTGGGGGGAGGGGTTTTATGCGATGGAGTTTCCCC
ACACTGAGTGGGTGGAGACTGAAGTTAGGCCAGCTTGGCACTTGATGTAATTCTCCTTGGAATTTGCCCT
TTTTGAGTTTGGATCTTGGTTCATTCTCAAGCCTCAGACAGTGGTTCAAAGTTTTTTTCTTCCATTTCAG
GTGTCGTGAGGATCCATAACTTCGTATAGGATACTTTATACGAAGTTATGCAGAATGGTAGCTGGATTGT
AGCTGCTATTAGCAATATGAAACCTCTTAATAACTTCGTATAGCATACATTATACGAAGTTATGGCGCGC
CTTACTTGTACAGCTCGTCCATGCCGCCGGTGGAGTGGCGGCCCTCGGAGCGTTCGTACTGTTCCACCAC
GGTGTAGTCCTCGTTGTGGGAGGTGATGTCCAACTTGCGGTCCACGTTGTAGGCGCCGGGCATCTGCACG
GGCTTCTTGGCCTTGTAGGTGGTCTTGAAGTCCGCCAGGTAGCGCCCGCCGTCCTTCAGGCGCAGGGCCA
TCTTAATGTCGCCCTTCAGCACGCCGTCCTCGGGGTACAACCGCTCGGTGGACGCTTCCCAGCCCATTGT
CTTCTTCTGCATTACGGGGCCGTCAGGAGGGAAGTTGGTGCCGCGGAGCTTCACCTTGTAGATCAGGGTG
CCGTCCTCCAGGGAGGTGTCCTGGGTCACGGTCACGGCGCCGCCGTCCTCGAAGTTCATCACGCGCTCCC
ACTTGAAGCCCTCGGGGAAGGACTGCTTATAGTAGTCGGGGATGTCGGCGGGGTGCTTGGTGAAGGCCCT
GGAGCCGTACATGAACTGAGGGGACAGGATGTCCCAGGAGAAGGGCAGGGGGCCACCCTTGGTCACCTTC
AGCTTGGCGGTCTGGGTGCCCTCGTAGGGGCGGCCCTCGCCCTCGCCCTCGATCTCGAACTCGTGGCCGT
TCATGGAGCCCTCCATGTGCACCTTGAACCGCATGAACTCCTTGATCACTGCCTCGCCCTTGCTCACCAT
GGTGGCTAGCATAACTTCGTATAAAGTATCCTATACGAAGTTATTTGCCTTAACCCAGAAATTATCACTG
TTATTCTTTAGAATGGTGCAAAGAATAACTTCGTATAATGTATGCTATACGAAGTTATGAATTCGATATC
AAGCTTATCGATAATCAACCTCTGGATTACAAAATTTGTGAAAGATTGACTGGTATTCTTAACTATGTTG
CTCCTTTTACGCTATGTGGATACGCTGCTTTAATGCCTTTGTATCATGCTATTGCTTCCCGTATGGCTTT
CATTTTCTCCTCCTTGTATAAATCCTGGTTGCTGTCTCTTTATGAGGAGTTGTGGCCCGTTGTCAGGCAA
CGTGGCGTGGTGTGCACTGTGTTTGCTGACGCAACCCCCACTGGTTGGGGCATTGCCACCACCTGTCAGC
TCCTTTCCGGGACTTTCGCTTTCCCCCTCCCTATTGCCACGGCGGAACTCATCGCCGCCTGCCTTGCCCG
CTGCTGGACAGGGGCTCGGCTGTTGGGCACTGACAATTCCGTGGTGTTGTCGGGGAAATCATCGTCCTTT
CCTTGGCTGCTCGCCTATGTTGCCACCTGGATTCTGCGCGGGACGTCCTTCTGCTACGTCCCTTCGGCCC
TCAATCCAGCGGACCTTCCTTCCCGCGGCCTGCTGCCGGCTCTGCGGCCTCTTCCGCGTCTTCGCCTTCG
CCCTCAGACGAGTCGGATCTCCCTTTGGGCCGCCTCCCCGCATCGATACCGAGCGCTGCTCGAGAGATCT
ACGGGTGGCATCCCTGTGACCCCTCCCCAGTGCCTCTCCTGGCCCTGGAAGTTGCCACTCCAGTGCCCAC
CAGCCTTGTCCTAATAAAATTAAGTTGCATCATTTTGTCTGACTAGGTGTCCTTCTATAATATTATGGGG
TGGAGGGGGGTGGTATGGAGCAAGGGGCAAGTTGGGAAGACAACCTGTAGGGCCTGCGGGGTCTATTGGG
AACCAAGCTGGAGTGCAGTGGCACAATCTTGGCTCACTGCAATCTCCGCCTCCTGGGTTCAAGCGATTCT
CCTGCCTCAGCCTCCCGAGTTGTTGGGATTCCAGGCATGCATGACCAGGCTCAGCTAATTTTTGTTTTTT
TGGTAGAGACGGGGTTTCACCATATTGGCCAGGCTGGTCTCCAACTCCTAATCTCAGGTGATCTACCCAC
CTTGGCCTCCCAAATTGCTGGGATTACAGGCGTGAACCACTGCTCCCTTCCCTGTCCTTCTGATTTTGTA
GGTAACCACGTGCGGACCGAGCGGCCGCAGGAACCCCTAGTGATGGAGTTGGCCACTCCCTCTCTGCGCG
CTCGCTCGCTCACTGAGGCCGGGCGACCAAAGGTCGCCCGACGCCCGGGCTTTGCCCGGGCGGCCTCAGT
GAGCGAGCGAGCGCGCAGCTGCCTGCAGGGGCGCCTGATGCGGTATTTTCTCCTTACGCATCTGTGCGGT
ATTTCACACCGCATA
[95 nt withheld, positions 3726-3820]
T
[46 nt withheld, positions 3822-3867]
C
[141 nt withheld, positions 3869-4009]
CCTTTGACGTTGGAGTCCACGTTCTTT
[37 nt withheld, positions 4037-4073]
ACTCTATCTCGGGCTATTCTTTTGATTTATAAGGGATTTTGCCGATTTCGGTCTATTGGTTAAAAAATGA
GCTGATTTAACAAAAATTTAACGCGAATTTTAACAAAATATTAACGTTTACAATTTTATGGTGCACTCTC
AGTACAATCTGCTCTGATGCCGCATAGTTAAGCCAGCCCCGACACCCGCCAACACCCGCTGACGCGCCCT
GACGGGCTTGTCTGCTCCCGGCATCCGCTTACAGACAAGCTGTGACCGTCTCCGGGAGCTGCATGTGTCA
GAGGTTTTCACCGTCATCACCGAAACGCGCGAGACGAAAGGGCCTCGTGATACGCCTATTTTTATAGGTT
AATGTCATGATAATAATGGTTTCTTAGACGTCAGGTGGCACTTTTCGGGGAAATGTGCGCGGAACCCCTA
TTTGTTTATTTTTCTAAATACATTCAAATATGTATCCGCTCATGAGACAATAACCCTGATAAATGCTTCA
ATAATATTGAAAAAGGAAGAGTATGAGTATTCAACATTTCCGTGTCGCCCTTATTCCCTTTTTTGCGGCA
TTTTGCCTTCCTGTTTTTGCTCACCCAGAAACGCTGGTGAAAGTAAAAGATGCTGAAGATCAGTTGGGTG
CACGAGTGGGTTACATCGAACTGGATCTCAACAGCGGTAAGATCCTTGAGAGTTTTCGCCCCGAAGAACG
TTTTCCAATGATGAGCACTTTTAAAGTTCTGCTATGTGGCGCGGTATTATCCCGTATTGACGCCGGGCAA
GAGCAACTCGGTCGCCGCATACACTATTCTCAGAATGACTTGGTTGAGTACTCACCAGTCACAGAAAAGC
ATCTTACGGATGGCATGACAGTAAGAGAATTATGCAGTGCTGCCATAACCATGAGTGATAACACTGCGGC
CAACTTACTTCTGACAACGATCGGAGGACCGAAGGAGCTAACCGCTTTTTTGCACAACATGGGGGATCAT
GTAACTCGCCTTGATCGTTGGGAACCGGAGCTGAATGAAGCCATACCAAACGACGAGCGTGACACCACGA
TGCCTGTAGCAATGGCAACAACGTTGCGCAAACTATTAACTGGCGAACTACTTACTCTAGCTTCCCGGCA
ACAATTAATAGACTGGATGGAGGCGGATAAAGTTGCAGGACCACTTCTGCGCTCGGCCCTTCCGGCTGGC
TGGTTTATTGCTGATAAATCTGGAGCCGGTGAGCGTGGGTCTCGCGGTATCATTGCAGCACTGGGGCCAG
ATGGTAAGCCCTCCCGTATCGTAGTTATCTACACGACGGGGAGTCAGGCAACTATGGATGAACGAAATAG
ACAGATCGCTGAGATAGGTGCCTCACTGATTAAGCATTGGTAACTGTCAGACCAAGTTTACTCATATATA
CTTTAGATTGATTTAAAACTTCATTTTTAATTTAAAAGGATCTAGGTGAAGATCCTTTTTGATAATCTCA
TGACCAAAATCCCTTAACGTGAGTTTTCGTTCCACTGAGCGTCAGACCCCGTAGAAAAGATCAAAGGATC
TTCTTGAGATCCTTTTTTTCTGCGCGTAATCTGCTGCTTGCAAACAAAAAAACCACCGCTACCAGCGGTG
GTTTGTTTGCCGGATCAAGAGCTACCAACTCTTTTTCCGAAGGTAACTGGCTTCAGCAGAGCGCAGATAC
CAAATACTGTTCTTCTAGTGTAGCCGTAGTTAGGCCACCACTTCAAGAACTCTGTAGCACCGCCTACATA
CCTCGCTCTGCTAATCCTGTTACCAGTGGCTGCTGCCAGTGGCGATAAGTCGTGTCTTACCGGGTTGGAC
TCAAGACGATAGTTACCGGATAAGGCGCAGCGGTCGGGCTGAACGGGGGGTTCGTGCACACAGCCCAGCT
TGGAGCGAACGACCTACACCGAACTGAGATACCTACAGCGTGAGCTATGAGAAAGCGCCACGCTTCCCGA
AGGGAGAAAGGCGGACAGGTATCCGGTAAGCGGCAGGGTCGGAACAGGAGAGCGCACGAGGGAGCTTCCA
GGGGGAAACGCCTGGTATCTTTATAGTCCTGTCGGGTTTCGCCACCTCTGACTTGAGCGTCGATTTTTGT
GATGCTCGTCAGGGGGGCGGAGCCTATGGAAAAACGCCAGCAACGCGGCCTTTTTACGGTTCCTGGCCTT
TTGCTGGCCTTTTGCTCACATGT
